>Addgene plasmid #162291 | pEPYC0CM0258 | addgene full sequence | sequence record 320861 | Addgene NGS Result
ATCACCAGCTCACCGTCTTTCATTGCCATACGAAATTCCGGATGAGCATTCATCAGGCGGGCAAGAATGT
GAATAAAGGCCGGATAAAACTTGTGCTTATTTTTCTTTACGGTCTTTAAAAAGGCCGTAATATCCAGCTG
AACGGTCTGGTTATAGGTACATTGAGCAACTGACTGAAATGCCTCAAAATGTTCTTTACGATGCCATTGG
GATATATCAACGGTGGTATATCCAGTGATTTTTTTCTCCATTTTAGCTTCCTTAGCTCCTGAAAATCTCG
ATAACTCAAAAAATACGCCCGGTAGTGATCTTATTTCATTATGGTGAAAGTTGGAACCTCTTACGTGCCC
GATCAACTCGAGTGCCACCTGACGTCTAAGAAACCATTATTATCATGACATTAACCTATAAAAATAGGCG
TATCACGAGGCAGAATTTCAGATAAAAAAAATCCTTAGCTTTCGCTAAGGATGATTTCTGGAATTCGGTC
TCACCATGGTGAGCGGCTGGCGGCTGTTCAAGAAGATTAGCGGAATGCGAGACCCTGCAGTCCGGCAAAA
AAGGGCAAGGTGTCACCACCCTGCCCTTTTTCTTTAAAACCGAAAAGATTACTTCGCGTTATGCAGGCTT
CCTCGCTCACTGACTCGCTGCGCTCGGTCGTTCGGCTGCGGCGAGCGGTATCAGCTCACTCAAAGGCGGT
AATACGGTTATCCACAGAATCAGGGGATAACGCAGGAAAGAACATGTGAGCAAAAGGCCAGCAAAAGGCC
AGGAACCGTAAAAAGGCCGCGTTGCTGGCGTTTTTCCACAGGCTCCGCCCCCCTGACGAGCATCACAAAA
ATCGACGCTCAAGTCAGAGGTGGCGAAACCCGACAGGACTATAAAGATACCAGGCGTTTCCCCCTGGAAG
CTCCCTCGTGCGCTCTCCTGTTCCGACCCTGCCGCTTACCGGATACCTGTCCGCCTTTCTCCCTTCGGGA
AGCGTGGCGCTTTCTCATAGCTCACGCTGTAGGTATCTCAGTTCGGTGTAGGTCGTTCGCTCCAAGCTGG
GCTGTGTGCACGAACCCCCCGTTCAGCCCGACCGCTGCGCCTTATCCGGTAACTATCGTCTTGAGTCCAA
CCCGGTAAGACACGACTTATCGCCACTGGCAGCAGCCACTGGTAACAGGATTAGCAGAGCGAGGTATGTA
GGCGGTGCTACAGAGTTCTTGAAGTGGTGGCCTAACTACGGCTACACTAGAAGAACAGTATTTGGTATCT
GCGCTCTGCTGAAGCCAGTTACCTTCGGAAAAAGAGTTGGTAGCTCTTGATCCGGCAAACAAACCACCGC
TGGTAGCGGTGGTTTTTTTGTTTGCAAGCAGCAGATTACGCGCAGAAAAAAAGGATCTCAAGAAGATCCT
TTGATCTTTTCTACGGGGTCTGACGCTCAGTGGAACGAAAACTCACGTTAAGGGATTTTGGTCATGAGAT
TATCAAAAAGGATCTTCACCTAGATCCTTTTAAATTAAAAATGAAGTTTTAAATCAATCTAAAGTATATA
TGAGTAAACTTGGTCTGACAGCTCGAGGCTTGGATTCTCACCAATAAAAAACGCCCGGCGGCAACCGAGC
GTTCTGAACAAATCCAGATGGAGTTCTGAGGTCATTACTGGATCTATCAACAGGAGTCCAAGCGAGCTCG
ATATCAAATTACGCCCCGCCCTGCCACTCATCGCAGTACTGTTGTAATTCATTAAGCATTCTGCCGACAT
GGAAGCCATCACAAACGGCATGATGAACCTGAATCGCCAGCGGCATCAGCACCTTGTCGCCTTGCGTATA
ATATTTGCCCATGGTGAAAACGGGGGCGAAGAAGTTGTCCATATTGGCCACGTTTAAATCAAAACTGGTG
AAACTCACCCAGGGATTGGCTGAGACGAAAAACATATTCTCAATAAACCCTTTAGGGAAATAGGCCAGGT
TTTCACCGTAACACGCCACATCTTGCGAATATATGTGTAGAAACTGCCGGAAATCGTCGTGGTATTCACT
CCAGAGCGATGAAAACGTTTCAGTTTGCTCATGGAAAACGGTGTAACAAGGGTGAACACTATCCCAT
Features (pLannotate 1.2.2; 6 found; start..end, strand, type, name):
    252..349     -  promoter       cat promoter: promoter of the E. coli cat gene encoding chloramphenicol acetyltransferase
    435..478     -  terminator     bacterial terminator: putative bacterial transcription terminator
    551..608     +  terminator     his operon terminator: This putative transcriptin terminator from the E. coli his operon has a 2-bp deletion introduced during synthesis. Its efficiency has not been determined.
    803..1391    -  rep_origin     ori: high-copy-number ColE1/pMB1/pBR322/pUC origin of replication
   1574..1668    -  terminator     lambda t0 terminator: transcription terminator from phage lambda
   1692..251     -  CDS            cat (across the origin): CAT_ECOLX - Experimental evidence at protein level: Swiss-Prot protein existence level 1. This enzyme is an effector of chloramphenicol resistance in bacteria. From Escherichia coli. This protein is used as a marker in many commonly used cloning vectors, such as pACYC184.
