[The description below was written by a language model from this plasmid's Addgene catalogue record and pLannotate feature annotations shown in this document.]
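Description:
pEPYC0CM0258 is a small (about 2.1 kb) Level 0 standard part plasmid for MoClo/Golden Gate modular cloning, built in the pUAP1 universal acceptor backbone and classed as a synthetic biology vector. It is maintained in E. coli as a high-copy plasmid through a ColE1/pUC-type origin of replication and is selected with chloramphenicol. Resistance comes from the cat (chloramphenicol acetyltransferase) gene, which is driven by its native cat promoter and followed by the phage lambda t0 terminator. Two further annotated terminators, a putative bacterial terminator and a his operon terminator, lie between the resistance cassette and the origin. They probably flank the cloning position and insulate the part from read-through transcription, although the record does not say so explicitly.

The payload is a synthetic N-terminal HiBiT tag. HiBiT is the short peptide that complements the larger LgBiT fragment of split NanoLuc luciferase to give a luminescent signal, so tagged proteins can be detected and quantified sensitively. The part is defined by the CCAT and AATG fusion overhangs. In the common plant syntax these mark the N-terminal tag position between the promoter/5′ UTR part and the coding sequence, so Type IIS digestion releases the tag for directional, in-frame assembly into Level 1 transcriptional units. The automated feature table annotates only backbone elements. The short tag and its Type IIS sites were not detected, so their exact position is not given in the record. The plasmid carries no promoter for expressing the tag itself and serves purely as a donor part, and the associated work concerns biofoundry-assisted expression and characterization of plant proteins.
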