Addgene plasmid #162291: pEPYC0CM0258
Purpose: Level 0 N-terminal tag part for MoClo assembly, CCAT-AATG
Depositing lab: Nicola Patron. Depositing organization: Earlham Institute. Publication: Biofoundry-assisted expression and characterization of plant proteins. Dudley QM, Cai YM, Kallam K, Debreyne H, Carrasco Lopez JA, Patron NJ. Synth Biol (Oxf). 2021 Sep 11;6(1):ysab029. doi: 10.1093/synbio/ysab029. eCollection 2021. PubMed 34693026.
Backbone
  Vector backbone: pUAP1
  Vector type: Synthetic Biology
Growth in bacteria
  Bacterial resistance: Chloramphenicol, 25 μg/mL
  Growth temperature: 37°C
  Growth strain: DH5alpha
  Copy number: High Copy
Gene/Insert
  Gene/Insert name: N-terminal tag, HiBiT
  Species: Synthetic
  Cloning method: Unknown
  Sequencing primers: 5′ ggcgtatcacgaggcagaatttc; 3′ CCTGCATAACGCGAAGTAATC
Terms and licenses: Academic/Nonprofit Terms; Industry Terms: Not Available to Industry
How to cite: pEPYC0CM0258 was a gift from Nicola Patron (Addgene plasmid # 162291 ; http://n2t.net/addgene:162291 ; RRID:Addgene_162291)
